>Addgene plasmid #81122 | pCAGGS-4EBP1 F113A | depositor full sequence | sequence record 154102 | Inferred based on pCAGGS reference sequence. Only the insert has been sequence verified.
ATTATTGAAGCATTTATCAGGGTTATTGTCTCATGAGCGGATACATATTTGAATGTATTTAGAAAAATAA
ACAAATAGGGGTTCCGCGCACATTTCCCCGAAAAGTGCCACCTGGGTCGACATTGATTATTGACTAGTTA
TTAATAGTAATCAATTACGGGGTCATTAGTTCATAGCCCATATATGGAGTTCCGCGTTACATAACTTACG
GTAAATGGCCCGCCTGGCTGACCGCCCAACGACCCCCGCCCATTGACGTCAATAATGACGTATGTTCCCA
TAGTAACGCCAATAGGGACTTTCCATTGACGTCAATGGGTGGAGTATTTACGGTAAACTGCCCACTTGGC
AGTACATCAAGTGTATCATATGCCAAGTACGCCCCCTATTGACGTCAATGACGGTAAATGGCCCGCCTGG
CATTATGCCCAGTACATGACCTTATGGGACTTTCCTACTTGGCAGTACATCTACGTATTAGTCATCGCTA
TTACCATGGTCGAGGTGAGCCCCACGTTCTGCTTCACTCTCCCCATCTCCCCCCCCTCCCCACCCCCAAT
TTTGTATTTATTTATTTTTTAATTATTTTGTGCAGCGATGGGGGCGGGGGGGGGGGGGGGGCGCGCGCCA
GGCGGGGCGGGGCGGGGCGAGGGGCGGGGCGGGGCGAGGCGGAGAGGTGCGGCGGCAGCCAATCAGAGCG
GCGCGCTCCGAAAGTTTCCTTTTATGGCGAGGCGGCGGCGGCGGCGGCCCTATAAAAAGCGAAGCGCGCG
GCGGGCGGGAGTCGCTGCGCGCTGCCTTCGCCCCGTGCCCCGCTCCGCCGCCGCCTCGCGCCGCCCGCCC
CGGCTCTGACTGACCGCGTTACTCCCACAGGTGAGCGGGCGGGACGGCCCTTCTCCTCCGGGCTGTAATT
AGCGCTTGGTTTAATGACGGCTTGTTTCTTTTCTGTGGCTGCGTGAAAGCCTTGAGGGGCTCCGGGAGGG
CCCTTTGTGCGGGGGGAGCGGCTCGGGGGGTGCGTGCGTGTGTGTGTGCGTGGGGAGCGCCGCGTGCGGC
TCCGCGCTGCCCGGCGGCTGTGAGCGCTGCGGGCGCGGCGCGGGGCTTTGTGCGCTCCGCAGTGTGCGCG
AGGGGAGCGCGGCCGGGGGCGGTGCCCCGCGGTGCGGGGGGGGCTGCGAGGGGAACAAAGGCTGCGTGCG
GGGTGTGTGCGTGGGGGGGTGAGCAGGGGGTGTGGGCGCGTCGGTCGGGCTGCAACCCCCCCTGCACCCC
CCTCCCCGAGTTGCTGAGCACGGCCCGGCTTCGGGTGCGGGGCTCCGTACGGGGCGTGGCGCGGGGCTCG
CCGTGCCGGGCGGGGGGTGGCGGCAGGTGGGGGTGCCGGGCGGGGCGGGGCCGCCTCGGGCCGGGGAGGG
CTCGGGGGAGGGGCGCGGCGGCCCCCGGAGCGCCGGCGGCTGTCGAGGCGCGGCGAGCCGCAGCCATTGC
CTTTTATGGTAATCGTGCGAGAGGGCGCAGGGACTTCCTTTGTCCCAAATCTGTGCGGAGCCGAAATCTG
GGAGGCGCCGCCGCACCCCCTCTAGCGGGCGCGGGGCGAAGCGGTGCGGCGCCGGCAGGAAGGAAATGGG
CGGGGAGGGCCTTCGTGCGTCGCCGCGCCGCCGTCCCCTTCTCCCTCTCCAGCCTCGGGGCTGTCCGCGG
GGGGACGGCTGCCTTCGGGGGGGACGGGGCAGGGCGGGGTTCGGCTTCTGGCGTGTGACCGGCGGCTCTA
GAGCCTCTGCTAACCATGTTCATGCCTTCTTCTTTTTCCTACAGCTCCTGGGCAACGTGCTGGTTATTGT
GCTGTCTCATCATTTTGGCAAAGAATTCATGTCGGCGGGCAGCAGCTGCAGCCAGACTCCCAGCCGGGCC
ATCCCCACTCGCCGCGTAGCCCTCGGCGATGGCGTGCAGCTCCCGCCCGGGGACTACAGCACCACTCCGG
GCGGCACGCTCTTCAGCACCACCCCGGGAGGAACCAGGATTATCTATGACCGGAAATTTCTGATGGAGTG
TCGGAACTCACCTGTGGCCAAAACACCCCCAAAGGACCTGCCAGCCATTCCTGGGGTCACTAGCCCTACC
AGCGATGAGCCTCCCATGCAAGCCAGCCAGAGCCAACTGCCCAGCAGCCCGGAAGATAAGCGGGCAGGCG
GTGAAGAGTCACAAGCTGAGATGGACATTTAAGAATTCACTCCTCAGGTGCAGGCTGCCTATCAGAAGGT
GGTGGCTGGTGTGGCCAATGCCCTGGCTCACAAATACCACTGAGATCTTTTTCCCTCTGCCAAAAATTAT
GGGGACATCATGAAGCCCCTTGAGCATCTGACTTCTGGCTAATAAAGGAAATTTATTTTCATTGCAATAG
TGTGTTGGAATTTTTTGTGTCTCTCACTCGGAAGGACATATGGGAGGGCAAATCATTTAAAACATCAGAA
TGAGTATTTGGTTTAGAGTTTGGCAACATATGCCCATATGCTGGCTGCCATGAACAAAGGTTGGCTATAA
AGAGGTCATCAGTATATGAAACAGCCCCCTGCTGTCCATTCCTTATTCCATAGAAAAGCCTTGACTTGAG
GTTAGATTTTTTTTATATTTTGTTTTGTGTTATTTTTTTCTTTAACATCCCTAAAATTTTCCTTACATGT
TTTACTAGCCAGATTTTTCCTCCTCTCCTGACTACTCCCAGTCATAGCTGTCCCTCTTCTCTTATGGAGA
TCCCTCGACCTGCAGCCCAAGCTTGGCGTAATCATGGTCATAGCTGTTTCCTGTGTGAAATTGTTATCCG
CTCACAATTCCACACAACATACGAGCCGGAAGCATAAAGTGTAAAGCCTGGGGTGCCTAATGAGTGAGCT
AACTCACATTAATTGCGTTGCGCTCACTGCCCGCTTTCCAGTCGGGAAACCTGTCGTGCCAGCGGATCCG
CATCTCAATTAGTCAGCAACCATAGTCCCGCCCCTAACTCCGCCCATCCCGCCCCTAACTCCGCCCAGTT
CCGCCCATTCTCCGCCCCATGGCTGACTAATTTTTTTTATTTATGCAGAGGCCGAGGCCGCCTCGGCCTC
TGAGCTATTCCAGAAGTAGTGAGGAGGCTTTTTTGGAGGCCTAGGCTTTTGCAAAAAGCTAACTTGTTTA
TTGCAGCTTATAATGGTTACAAATAAAGCAATAGCATCACAAATTTCACAAATAAAGCATTTTTTTCACT
GCATTCTAGTTGTGGTTTGTCCAAACTCATCAATGTATCTTATCATGTCTGGATCCGCTGCATTAATGAA
TCGGCCAACGCGCGGGGAGAGGCGGTTTGCGTATTGGGCGCTCTTCCGCTTCCTCGCTCACTGACTCGCT
GCGCTCGGTCGTTCGGCTGCGGCGAGCGGTATCAGCTCACTCAAAGGCGGTAATACGGTTATCCACAGAA
TCAGGGGATAACGCAGGAAAGAACATGTGAGCAAAAGGCCAGCAAAAGGCCAGGAACCGTAAAAAGGCCG
CGTTGCTGGCGTTTTTCCATAGGCTCCGCCCCCCTGACGAGCATCACAAAAATCGACGCTCAAGTCAGAG
GTGGCGAAACCCGACAGGACTATAAAGATACCAGGCGTTTCCCCCTGGAAGCTCCCTCGTGCGCTCTCCT
GTTCCGACCCTGCCGCTTACCGGATACCTGTCCGCCTTTCTCCCTTCGGGAAGCGTGGCGCTTTCTCATA
GCTCACGCTGTAGGTATCTCAGTTCGGTGTAGGTCGTTCGCTCCAAGCTGGGCTGTGTGCACGAACCCCC
CGTTCAGCCCGACCGCTGCGCCTTATCCGGTAACTATCGTCTTGAGTCCAACCCGGTAAGACACGACTTA
TCGCCACTGGCAGCAGCCACTGGTAACAGGATTAGCAGAGCGAGGTATGTAGGCGGTGCTACAGAGTTCT
TGAAGTGGTGGCCTAACTACGGCTACACTAGAAGAACAGTATTTGGTATCTGCGCTCTGCTGAAGCCAGT
TACCTTCGGAAAAAGAGTTGGTAGCTCTTGATCCGGCAAACAAACCACCGCTGGTAGCGGTGGTTTTTTT
GTTTGCAAGCAGCAGATTACGCGCAGAAAAAAAGGATCTCAAGAAGATCCTTTGATCTTTTCTACGGGGT
CTGACGCTCAGTGGAACGAAAACTCACGTTAAGGGATTTTGGTCATGAGATTATCAAAAAGGATCTTCAC
CTAGATCCTTTTAAATTAAAAATGAAGTTTTAAATCAATCTAAAGTATATATGAGTAAACTTGGTCTGAC
AGTTACCAATGCTTAATCAGTGAGGCACCTATCTCAGCGATCTGTCTATTTCGTTCATCCATAGTTGCCT
GACTCCCCGTCGTGTAGATAACTACGATACGGGAGGGCTTACCATCTGGCCCCAGTGCTGCAATGATACC
GCGAGACCCACGCTCACCGGCTCCAGATTTATCAGCAATAAACCAGCCAGCCGGAAGGGCCGAGCGCAGA
AGTGGTCCTGCAACTTTATCCGCCTCCATCCAGTCTATTAATTGTTGCCGGGAAGCTAGAGTAAGTAGTT
CGCCAGTTAATAGTTTGCGCAACGTTGTTGCCATTGCTACAGGCATCGTGGTGTCACGCTCGTCGTTTGG
TATGGCTTCATTCAGCTCCGGTTCCCAACGATCAAGGCGAGTTACATGATCCCCCATGTTGTGCAAAAAA
GCGGTTAGCTCCTTCGGTCCTCCGATCGTTGTCAGAAGTAAGTTGGCCGCAGTGTTATCACTCATGGTTA
TGGCAGCACTGCATAATTCTCTTACTGTCATGCCATCCGTAAGATGCTTTTCTGTGACTGGTGAGTACTC
AACCAAGTCATTCTGAGAATAGTGTATGCGGCGACCGAGTTGCTCTTGCCCGGCGTCAATACGGGATAAT
ACCGCGCCACATAGCAGAACTTTAAAAGTGCTCATCATTGGAAAACGTTCTTCGGGGCGAAAACTCTCAA
GGATCTTACCGCTGTTGAGATCCAGTTCGATGTAACCCACTCGTGCACCCAACTGATCTTCAGCATCTTT
TACTTTCACCAGCGTTTCTGGGTGAGCAAAAACAGGAAGGCAAAATGCCGCAAAAAAGGGAATAAGGGCG
ACACGGAAATGTTGAATACTCATACTCTTCCTTTTTCAAT
Features (pLannotate 1.2.2; 17 found; start..end, strand, type, name):
    119..498     +  enhancer       CMV enhancer: human cytomegalovirus immediate early enhancer
    500..777     +  promoter       chicken β-actin promoter: No description available
    778..1794    +  intron         chimeric intron: chimera between introns from chicken β-actin and rabbit β-globin
   1849..2199    +  CDS            Eif4ebp1: 4EBP1_MOUSE - Experimental evidence at protein level: Swiss-Prot protein existence level 1. Repressor of translation initiation that regulates EIF4E activity by preventing its assembly into the eIF4F complex: hypophosphorylated form competes with EIF4G1/EIF4G3 and strongly binds to EIF4E, leading to repress translation. In contrast, hyperphosphorylated form dissociates from EIF4E, allowing interaction between EIF4G1/EIF4G3 and EIF4E, leading to initiation of translation (By similarity). Mediates the regulation of protein translation by hormones, growth factors and other stimuli that signal thr
   2203..2280    +  CDS            HBB (fragment): HBB_PONPY - Experimental evidence at transcript level: Swiss-Prot protein existence level 2. Involved in oxygen transport from the lung to the various peripheral tissues. From Pongo pygmaeus (Bornean orangutan).
   2351..2406    +  polyA_signal   β-globin poly(A) signal: rabbit β-globin polyadenylation signal (Gil and Proudfoot, 1987)
   2791..2807    -  protein_bind   lac operator: The lac repressor binds to the lac operator to inhibit transcription in E. coli. This inhibition can be relieved by adding lactose or isopropyl-β-D-thiogalactopyranoside (IPTG). lac repressor encoded by lacI
   2815..2845    -  promoter       lac promoter: promoter for the E. coli lac operon
   2860..2881    -  protein_bind   CAP binding site: CAP binding activates transcription in the presence of cAMP. E. coli catabolite activator protein
   2894..2933    -  CDS            lacI (fragment): lac repressor; lacI; The lac repressor binds to the lac operator to inhibit transcription in E. coli. This inhibition can be relieved by adding lactose or isopropyl-β-D-thiogalactopyranoside (IPTG).
   2940..2962    +  promoter       SV40 promoter (fragment): SV40 enhancer and early promoter
   2986..3121    +  rep_origin     SV40 ori: SV40 origin of replication
   3141..3275    +  polyA_signal   SV40 poly(A) signal: SV40 polyadenylation signal
   3277..3331    -  CDS            lacI (fragment): lac repressor; lacI; The lac repressor binds to the lac operator to inhibit transcription in E. coli. This inhibition can be relieved by adding lactose or isopropyl-β-D-thiogalactopyranoside (IPTG).
   3514..4102    -  rep_origin     ori: high-copy-number ColE1/pMB1/pBR322/pUC origin of replication
   4273..5133    -  CDS            AmpR: β-lactamase; bla; confers resistance to ampicillin, carbenicillin, and related antibiotics
   5134..88      -  promoter       AmpR promoter (across the origin): bla
