[The description below was written by a language model from this plasmid's Addgene catalogue record and pLannotate feature annotations shown in this document.]
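Description:
pCAGGS-4EBP1 F113A is a 5,150 bp mammalian expression plasmid built on the pCAGGS backbone. It carries the mouse Eif4ebp1 coding sequence with an F113A substitution, which the depositor describes as a constitutively active form of the translational repressor 4E-BP1. Propagation in E. coli relies on a high-copy ColE1/pUC-type origin and an ampicillin resistance gene (β-lactamase) driven by its own bla promoter. The plasmid has no mammalian selection marker. The backbone also holds remnants of lac regulatory sequence and an SV40 origin with an SV40 poly(A) signal; the SV40 origin can support episomal replication in cells that express large T antigen.

The insert was cloned into a single EcoRI site, retained on both sides, downstream of the composite CAG promoter. This promoter combines the CMV immediate-early enhancer, the chicken β-actin promoter and a chimeric β-actin/β-globin intron, and it gives strong, broadly active expression. Transcripts end at the rabbit β-globin polyadenylation signal. The short "HBB fragment" annotated just after the coding sequence most likely reflects β-globin exon sequence that forms part of the pCAGGS 3′ region, not a fusion partner. No epitope tag or reporter is annotated.

Hypophosphorylated 4E-BP1 binds eIF4E and blocks assembly of the eIF4F complex, so an active mutant is expected to suppress cap-dependent translation downstream of mTORC1. The associated publications concern mTORC1 control of neural stem cell self-renewal and mTOR-driven cortical mislamination in vivo, which fits use of the plasmid to test the role of 4E-BP-mediated translational repression in those settings. The full sequence was inferred from a pCAGGS reference, and only the insert has been sequence verified.
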