Addgene plasmid #81122: pCAGGS-4EBP1 F113A
Purpose: expresses a constitutively active mutant of 4E-BP1 under the CAG promoter
Depositing lab: Angelique Bordey. Depositing organization: Yale University. Publication: mTORC1 targets the translational repressor 4E-BP2, but not S6 kinase 1/2, to regulate neural stem cell self-renewal in vivo. Hartman NW, Lin TV, Zhang L, Paquelet GE, Feliciano DM, Bordey A. Cell Rep. 2013 Oct 31;5(2):433-44. doi: 10.1016/j.celrep.2013.09.017. Epub 2013 Oct 17. PubMed 24139800.
Backbone
  Vector backbone: pCAGGS
  Backbone size w/o insert (bp): 4802
  Total vector size (bp): 5150
  Vector type: Mammalian Expression
Growth in bacteria
  Bacterial resistance: Ampicillin, 100 μg/mL
  Growth temperature: 37°C
  Growth strain: DH5alpha
  Copy number: High Copy
Gene/Insert
  Gene/Insert name: 4EBP1 F113A (alt name: Eif4ebp1 mutant (F113A))
  Species: M. musculus (mouse)
  Mutation: F113A mutation
  Entrez Gene: Eif4ebp1 (a.k.a. 4e-bp1, PHAS-I)
  Promoter: CAG
  Cloning method: Restriction Enzyme; 5′ cloning site EcoRI (not destroyed); 3′ cloning site EcoRI (not destroyed)
  Sequencing primers: 5′ pCAG-F
Terms and licenses: Academic/Nonprofit Terms; Industry Terms: Not Available to Industry
Depositor comments: These plasmids were also used in the following publication "Normalizing translation through 4E-BP prevents mTOR-driven cortical mislamination and ameliorates aberrant neuron integration. Lin TV, Hsieh L, Kimura T, Malone TJ, Bordey A. Proc Natl Acad Sci U S A. 2016 Oct 4;113(40):11330-11335."
How to cite: pCAGGS-4EBP1 F113A was a gift from Angelique Bordey (Addgene plasmid # 81122 ; http://n2t.net/addgene:81122 ; RRID:Addgene_81122)
