>Addgene plasmid #81122 | pCAGGS-4EBP1 F113A | addgene partial sequence | sequence record 160151 | Bglob-pA-R 5'-ttttggcagagggaaaaaga-3'
GGCATTGGCCACACCAGCCACCACCTTCTGATAGGCAGCCTGCACCTGAGGAGTGAATTCTTAAATGTCC
ATCTCAGCTTGTGACTCTTCACCGCCTGCCCGCTTATCTTCCGGGCTGCTGGGCAGTTGGCTCTGGCTGG
CTTGCATGGGAGGCTCATCGCTGGTAGGGCTAGTGACCCCAGGAATGGCTGGCAGGTCCTTTGGGGGTGT
TTTGGCCACAGGTGAGTTCCGACACTCCATCAGAAATTTCCGGTCATAGATAATCCTGGTTCCTCCCGGG
GTGGTGCTGAAGAGCGTGCCGCCCGGAGTGGTGCTGTAGTCCCCGGGCGGGAGCTGCACGCCATCGCCGA
GGGCTACGCGGCGAGTGGGGATGGCCCGGCTGGGAGTCTGGCTGCAGCTGCTGCCCGCCGACATGAATTC
TTTGCCAAAATGATGAGACAGCACAATAACCAGCACGTTGCCCAGGAGCTGTAGGAAAAAGAAGAAGGCA
TGAACATGGTTAGCAGAGGCTCTAGAGCCGCCGGTCACACGCCAGAAGCCGAACCCCGCCCTGCCCCGTC
CCCCCCGAAGGCAGCCGTCCCCCCGCGGACAGCCCCGAGGCTGGAGAGGGAGAAGGGGACGGCGGCGCGG
CGACGCACGAAGGCCCTCCCCGCCCATTTCCTTCCTGCCGGCGCCGCACCGCTTCGCCCCGCGCCCGCTA
GAGGGGGTGCGGCGGCGCCTCCCAGATTTCGGCTCCGCACAGATTTGGGACAAAGGAAGTCCCTGCGCCC
TCTCGCACGATTACCATAAAAGGCAATGGCTGCGGCTCGCCGCGCCTCGACAGCCGCCGGCGCTCCGGGG
GCCGCCGCGCC
