>Addgene plasmid #81122 | pCAGGS-4EBP1 F113A | addgene partial sequence | sequence record 160152 | pCAG-F 5'-GCAACGTGCTGGTTATTGTG-3'
TCGGCGGGCAGCAGCTGCAGCCAGACTCCCAGCCGGGCCATCCCCACTCGCCGCGTAGCCCTCGGCGATG
GCGTGCAGCTCCCGCCCGGGGACTACAGCACCACTCCGGGCGGCACGCTCTTCAGCACCACCCCGGGAGG
AACCAGGATTATCTATGACCGGAAATTTCTGATGGAGTGTCGGAACTCACCTGTGGCCAAAACACCCCCA
AAGGACCTGCCAGCCATTCCTGGGGTCACTAGCCCTACCAGCGATGAGCCTCCCATGCAAGCCAGCCAGA
GCCAACTGCCCAGCAGCCCGGAAGATAAGCGGGCAGGCGGTGAAGAGTCACAAGCTGAGATGGACATTTA
AGAATTCACTCCTCAGGTGCAGGCTGCCTATCAGAAGGTGGTGGCTGGTGTGGCCAATGCCCTGGCTCAC
AAATACCACTGAGATCTTTTTCCCTCTGCCAAAAATTATGGGGACATCATGAAGCCCCTTGAGCATCTGA
CTTCTGGCTAATAAAGGAAATTTATTTTCATTGCAATAGTGTGTTGGAATTTTTTGTGTCTCTCACTCGG
AAGGACATATGGGAGGGCAAATCATTTAAAACATCAGAATGAGTATTTGGTTTAGAGTTTGGCAACATAT
GCCCATATGCTGGCTGCCATGAACAAAGGTTGGCTATAAAGAGGTCATCAGTATATGAAACAGCCCCCTG
CTGTCCATTCCTTATTCCATAGAAAAGCCTTGACTTGAGGTTAGATTTTTTTTATATTTTGTTTTGTGTT
ATTTTTTTCTTTAACATCCCTAAAATTTTCCTTACATGTTTTACTAGCCAGATTTTTCCTCCTCTCCTGA
CTACTCCCAGTCATAGCTGTCCCTCTTCTCTTATGGAGATCCCTCGACCTGCAGCCCAAGCTTGGCGTAA
TCATGGTCATAGCTGTTTCCTGTGTGAA
